Addgene plasmid #105409: pJOG658
Purpose: Synthetic biology
Depositing lab: Johannes Stuttmann. Depositing organization: Martin-Luther-Universitaet Halle-Wittenberg. Publication: Peripheral infrastructure vectors and an extended set of plant parts for the Modular Cloning system. Gantner J, Ordon J, Ilse T, Kretschmer C, Gruetzner R, Lofke C, Dagdas Y, Burstenbinder K, Marillonnet S, Stuttmann J. PLoS One. 2018 May 30;13(5):e0197185. doi: 10.1371/journal.pone.0197185. eCollection 2018. PubMed 29847550.
Backbone
  Vector backbone: pAGM1276 (Engler et al., 2014)
  Vector type: Synthetic Biology
Growth in bacteria
  Bacterial resistance: Spectinomycin, 50 μg/mL
  Growth temperature: 37°C
  Growth strain: DH5alpha
  Copy number: High Copy
Gene/Insert
  Gene/Insert name: 3xHA tag fused to Luciferase CDS
  Species: Synthetic
  Mutation: BsaI/ BpiI restriction sites removed
  Cloning method: Restriction Enzyme; 5′ cloning site BpiI (destroyed during cloning); 3′ cloning site BpiI (destroyed during cloning)
  Sequencing primers: 5′ CTTTGAGTGAGCTGATACCG; 3′ GGGTTCCGCGCACATTTC
Terms and licenses: Academic/Nonprofit Terms; Industry Terms: Not Available to Industry
How to cite: pJOG658 was a gift from Johannes Stuttmann (Addgene plasmid # 105409 ; http://n2t.net/addgene:105409 ; RRID:Addgene_105409)
