[The description below was written by a language model from this plasmid's Addgene catalogue record and pLannotate feature annotations shown in this document.]
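Description:
pJOG658 is a small (about 4 kb) synthetic biology plasmid from an extended set of plant parts for the Modular Cloning (MoClo) Golden Gate system. It is built in the pAGM1276 backbone, a level 0 acceptor type vector used to store individual standardised parts. It is maintained in E. coli through a high-copy ColE1/pUC-type origin of replication and selected with spectinomycin via the aadA adenylyltransferase gene. The annotated AmpR promoter sits upstream of this marker. The short integrase, gentamicin acetyltransferase and lacI fragments called by the annotation software appear to be remnants of the resistance cassette and cloning region, not functional genes.

The insert is a synthetic coding module in which three tandem HA epitope tags lie directly upstream of the firefly luciferase coding sequence, giving an N-terminally 3xHA-tagged luciferase. Internal BsaI and BpiI recognition sites were removed ("domesticated") so that the part survives the Type IIS digestion–ligation reactions used for hierarchical assembly. The fragment was inserted through BpiI sites that were destroyed during cloning. In this system a stored part is normally released with BsaI for assembly into a transcription unit, although the exact fusion overhangs and module position are not stated in the record.

No promoter or terminator for the insert is annotated, so the plasmid is a parts donor and not an expression construct. Its likely use is to combine the tagged luciferase with promoters, terminators or other coding modules, giving a reporter or fusion partner that can be followed by luminescence and detected with anti-HA antibodies. The record itself gives the purpose only as synthetic biology.
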