Features (pLannotate 1.2.2; 8 found; start..end, strand, type, name):
    314..363     +  CDS            lacI (fragment): lac repressor; lacI; The lac repressor binds to the lac operator to inhibit transcription in E. coli. This inhibition can be relieved by adding lactose or isopropyl-β-D-thiogalactopyranoside (IPTG).
    384..472     +  CDS            3xHA (fragment): three tandem HA epitope tags
    498..2141    +  CDS            luciferase: firefly luciferase; luc
   2278..2382    +  promoter       AmpR promoter: bla
   2373..2453    -  CDS            int (fragment): INT2_ECOLX - Protein inferred from homology: Swiss-Prot protein existence level 3. Putative integrase believed to be involved in the insertion of antibiotic resistance genes into plasmids and transposons. From Escherichia coli.
   2541..2597    +  CDS            GmR (fragment): gentamycin acetyltransferase; aacC1; confers resistance to gentamycin
   2604..3392    +  CDS            aadA: S3AD_ECOLX - Experimental evidence at protein level: Swiss-Prot protein existence level 1. Mediates bacterial resistance to the antibiotics streptomycin and spectinomycin. From Escherichia coli.
   3566..131     +  rep_origin     ori (across the origin): high-copy-number ColE1/pMB1/pBR322/pUC origin of replication
>Addgene plasmid #105409 | pJOG658 | addgene full sequence | sequence record 207065 | Addgene NGS Result
GAACAGGAGAGCGCACGAGGGAGCTTCCAGGGGGAAACGCCTGGTATCTTTATAGTCCTGTCGGGTTTCG
CCACCTCTGACTTGAGCGTCGATTTTTGTGATGCTCGTCAGGGGGGCGGAGCCTATGGAAAAACGCCAGC
AACGCGGCCTTTTTACGGTTCCTGGCCTTTTGCTGGCCTTTTGCTCACATGTTCTTTCCTGCGTTATCCC
CTGATTCTGTGGATAACCGTATTACCGCCTTTGAGTGAGCTGATACCGCTCGCCGCAGCCGAACGACCGA
GCGCAGCGAGTCAGTGAGCGAGGAAGCGGAAGAGCGCCCAATACGCAAACCGCCTCTCCCCGCGCGTTGG
CCGATTCATTAATCACTCTGTGGTCTCACCATGTACCCATACGATGTTCCTGACTATGCGGGCTATCCCT
ATGACGTCCCGGACTATGCAGGATTGTATCCATATGACGTTCCAGATTACGCCACTAGAGCTGCTGTGTC
TGCTGAGGACGCCAAAAACATAAAGAAAGGCCCGGCGCCATTCTATCCTCTAGAGGATGGAACCGCTGGA
GAGCAACTGCATAAGGCTATGAAGAGATACGCCCTGGTTCCTGGAACAATTGCTTTTACAGATGCACATA
TCGAGGTGAACATCACGTACGCGGAATACTTCGAAATGTCCGTTCGGTTGGCAGAAGCTATGAAACGATA
TGGGCTGAATACAAATCACAGAATCGTCGTATGCAGTGAAAACTCTCTTCAATTCTTTATGCCGGTGTTG
GGCGCGTTATTTATCGGAGTTGCAGTTGCGCCCGCGAACGACATTTATAATGAACGTGAATTGCTCAACA
GTATGAACATTTCGCAGCCTACCGTAGTGTTTGTTTCCAAAAAGGGGTTGCAAAAAATTTTGAACGTGCA
AAAAAAATTACCAATAATCCAGAAAATTATTATCATGGATTCTAAAACGGATTACCAGGGATTTCAGTCG
ATGTACACGTTCGTCACATCTCATCTACCTCCCGGTTTTAATGAATACGATTTTGTACCAGAGTCCTTTG
ATCGTGACAAAACAATTGCACTGATAATGAATTCCTCTGGATCTACTGGGTTACCTAAGGGTGTGGCCCT
TCCGCATAGAACTGCCTGCGTCAGATTCTCGCATGCCAGAGATCCTATTTTTGGCAATCAAATCATTCCG
GATACTGCGATTTTAAGTGTTGTTCCATTCCATCACGGTTTTGGAATGTTTACTACACTCGGATATTTGA
TATGTGGATTTCGAGTCGTCTTAATGTATAGATTTGAAGAAGAGCTGTTTTTACGATCCCTTCAGGATTA
CAAAATTCAAAGTGCGTTGCTAGTACCAACCCTATTTTCATTCTTCGCCAAAAGCACTCTGATTGACAAA
TACGATTTATCTAATTTACACGAAATTGCTTCTGGGGGCGCACCTCTTTCGAAAGAAGTCGGGGAAGCGG
TTGCAAAACGCTTCCATCTTCCAGGGATACGACAAGGATATGGGCTCACTGAGACTACATCAGCTATTCT
GATTACACCCGAGGGGGATGATAAACCGGGCGCGGTCGGTAAAGTTGTTCCATTTTTTGAAGCGAAGGTT
GTGGATCTGGATACCGGGAAAACGCTGGGCGTTAATCAGAGAGGCGAATTATGTGTCAGAGGACCTATGA
TTATGTCCGGTTATGTAAACAATCCGGAAGCGACCAACGCCTTGATTGACAAGGATGGATGGCTACATTC
TGGAGACATAGCTTACTGGGACGAGGACGAACACTTCTTCATAGTTGACCGCTTGAAGTCTTTAATTAAA
TACAAAGGATATCAGGTGGCCCCCGCTGAATTGGAATCGATATTGTTACAACACCCCAACATCTTCGACG
CGGGCGTGGCAGGTCTGCCCGACGATGACGCCGGTGAACTTCCCGCCGCCGTTGTTGTTTTGGAGCACGG
AAAGACGATGACGGAAAAAGAGATCGTGGATTACGTCGCCAGTCAAGTAACAACCGCGAAAAAGTTGCGC
GGAGGAGTTGTGTTTGTGGACGAAGTACCGAAAGGTCTTACCGGAAAACTCGACGCAAGAAAAATCAGAG
AGATCCTCATAAAGGCCAAGAAGGGCGGAAAGTCCAAATTGGCTAGTGCCGCAATGTGAGACCACGAAGT
GGCTCTTCAGTGGACGAAAGGGCCTCGTGATACGCCTATTTTTATAGGTTAATGTCATGATAATAATGGT
TTCTTAGACGTCAGGTGGCACTTTTCGGGGAAATGTGCGCGGAACCCCTATTTGTTTATTTTTCTAAATA
CATTCAAATATGTATCCGCTCATGAGACAATAACCCTGATAAATGCTTCAATAATATTGAAAAAGGAAGA
GTATGCGCTCACGCAACTGGTCCAGAACCTTGACCGAACGCAGCGGTGGTAACGGCGCAGTGGCGGTTTT
CATGGCTTGTTATGACTGTTTTTTTTTGGGGTACAGTCTATGCCTCGGGCATCCAAGCAGCAAGCGCGTT
ACGCCGTGGGTCGATGTTTGATGTTATGGAGCAGCAACGATGTTACGCAGCAGGGCAGTCGCCCTAAAAC
AAAGTTAAACATCATGAGGGAAGCGGTGATCGCCGAAGTATCGACTCAACTATCAGAGGTAGTTGGCGTC
ATCGAGCGCCATCTCGAACCGACGTTGCTGGCCGTACATTTGTACGGCTCCGCAGTGGATGGCGGCCTGA
AGCCACACAGCGATATTGATTTGCTGGTTACGGTGACCGTAAGGCTTGATGAAACAACGCGGCGAGCTTT
GATCAACGACCTTTTGGAAACTTCGGCTTCCCCTGGAGAGAGCGAGATTCTCCGCGCTGTAGAAGTCACC
ATTGTTGTGCACGACGACATCATTCCGTGGCGTTATCCAGCTAAGCGCGAACTGCAATTTGGAGAATGGC
AGCGCAATGACATTCTTGCAGGTATCTTCGAGCCAGCCACGATCGACATTGATCTGGCTATCTTGCTGAC
AAAAGCAAGAGAACATAGCGTTGCCTTGGTAGGTCCAGCGGCGGAGGAACTCTTTGATCCGGTTCCTGAA
CAGGATCTATTTGAGGCGCTAAATGAAACCTTAACGCTATGGAACTCGCCGCCCGACTGGGCTGGCGATG
AGCGAAATGTAGTGCTTACGTTGTCCCGCATTTGGTACAGCGCAGTAACCGGCAAAATCGCGCCGAAGGA
TGTCGCTGCCGACTGGGCAATGGAGCGCCTGCCGGCCCAGTATCAGCCCGTCATACTTGAAGCTAGACAG
GCTTATCTTGGACAAGAAGAAGATCGCTTGGCCTCGCGCGCAGATCAGTTGGAAGAATTTGTCCATTACG
TAAAAGGCGAGATCACCAAGGTAGTCGGCAAATAACTGTCAGACCAAGTTTACTCATATATACTTTAGAT
TGATTTAAAACTTCATTTTTAATTTAAAAGGATCTAGGTGAAGATCCTTTTTGATAATCTCATGACCAAA
ATCCCTTAACGTGAGTTTTCGTTCCACTGAGCGTCAGACCCCGTAGAAAAGATCAAAGGATCTTCTTGAG
ATCCTTTTTTTCTGCGCGTAATCTGCTGCTTGCAAACAAAAAAACCACCGCTACCAGCGGTGGTTTGTTT
GCCGGATCAAGAGCTACCAACTCTTTTTCCGAAGGTAACTGGCTTCAGCAGAGCGCAGATACCAAATACT
GTTCTTCTAGTGTAGCCGTAGTTAGGCCACCACTTCAAGAACTCTGTAGCACCGCCTACATACCTCGCTC
TGCTAATCCTGTTACCAGTGGCTGCTGCCAGTGGCGATAAGTCGTGTCTTACCGGGTTGGACTCAAGACG
ATAGTTACCGGATAAGGCGCAGCGGTCGGGCTGAACGGGGGGTTCGTGCACACAGCCCAGCTTGGAGCGA
ACGACCTACACCGAACTGAGATACCTACAGCGTGAGCTATGAGAAAGCGCCACGCTTCCCGAAGGGAGAA
AGGCGGACAGGTATCCGGTAAGCGGCAGGGTCG
